>Addgene plasmid #84691 | pMyBADNT-kan | depositor full sequence | sequence record 166560 | pMyBADNT-kan sequence 5293 bps
GCAGCCGACTGTCCGCAAAAAGCGGCGCGTGACCGCCGCCGAAGGCGCTCGAATCACCGGACTATCCGAA
CGCCACGTCGTCCGGCTCGTGGCGCAGGAACGCAGCGAGTGGCTCGCCGAGCAGGCTGCACGCCGCGAAC
GCATCCGCGCCTATCACGACGACGAGGGCCACTCTTGGCCGCAAACGGCCAAACATTTCGGGCTGCATCT
GGACACCGTTAAGCGACTCGGCTATCGGGCGAGGAAAGAGCGTGCGGCAGAACAGGAAGCGGCTCAAAAG
GCCCACAACGAAGCCGACAATCCACCGCTGTTCTAACGCAATTGGGGAGCGGGTGTCGCGGGGGTTCCGT
GGGGGGTTCCGTTGCAACGGGTCGGACAGGTAAAAGTCCTGGTAGACGCTAGTTTTCTGGTTTGGGCCAT
GCCTGTCTCGTTGCGTGTTTCGTTGCGCCCGTTTTGAATACCAGCCAGACGAGACGGGGTTCTACGAATC
TTGGTCGATACCAAGCCATTTCCGCTGAATATCGGGGAGCTCACCGCCAGAATCGGTGGTTGTGGTGATG
TACGTGGCGAACTCCGTTGTAGTGCCTGTGGTGGCATCCGTGGCGCGGCCGCGGTACCAGATCTTTAAAT
CTAGATTATGACAACTTGACGGCTACATCATTCACTTTTTCTTCACAACCGGCACGGAACTCGCTCGGGC
TGGCCCCGGTGCATTTTTTAAATACCCGCGAGAAATAGAGTTGATCGTCAAAACCAACATTGCGACCGAC
GGTGGCGATAGGCATCCGGGTGGTGCTCAAAAGCAGCTTCGCCTGGCTGATACGTTGGTCCTCGCGCCAG
CTTAAGACGCTAATCCCTAACTGCTGGCGGAAAAGATGTGACAGACGCGACGGCGACAAGCAAACATGCT
GTGCGACGCTGGCGATATCAAAATTGCTGTCTGCCAGGTGATCGCTGATGTACTGACAAGCCTCGCGTAC
CCGATTATCCATCGGTGGATGGAGCGACTCGTTAATCGCTTCCATGCGCCGCAGTAACAATTGCTCAAGC
AGATTTATCGCCAGCAGCTCCGAATAGCGCCCTTCCCCTTGCCCGGCGTTAATGATTTGCCCAAACAGGT
CGCTGAAATGCGGCTGGTGCGCTTCATCCGGGCGAAAGAACCCCGTATTGGCAAATATTGACGGCCAGTT
AAGCCATTCATGCCAGTAGGCGCGCGGACGAAAGTAAACCCACTGGTGATACCATTCGCGAGCCTCCGGA
TGACGACCGTAGTGATGAATCTCTCCTGGCGGGAACAGCAAAATATCACCCGGTCGGCAAACAAATTCTC
GTCCCTGATTTTTCACCACCCCCTGACCGCGAATGGTGAGATTGAGAATATAACCTTTCATTCCCAGCGG
TCGGTCGATAAAAAAATCGAGATAACCGTTGGCCTCAATCGGCGTTAAACCCGCCACCAGATGGGCATTA
AACGAGTATCCCGGCAGCAGGGGATCATTTTGCGCTTCAGCCATACTTTTCATACTCCCGCCATTCAGAG
AAGAAACCAATTGTCCATATTGCATCAGACATTGCCGTCACTGCGTCTTTTACTGGCTCTTCTCGCTAAC
CAAACCGGTAACCCCGCTTATTAAAAGCATTCTGTAACAAAGCGGGACCAAAGCCATGACAAAAACGCGT
AACAAAAGTGTCTATAATCACGGCAGAAAAGTCCACATTGATTATTTGCACGGCGTCACACTTTGCTATG
CCATAGCATTTTTATCCATAAGATTAGCGGATCCTACCTGACGCTTTTTATCGCAACTCTCTACTGTTTC
TCCATACCCGTTTTTTGGGCTAACAGGAGGAATTAACCATGCACCACCACCACCACCACCCGTCGGCCGG
CGAGAACCTGTACTTCCAGGGCGCCATGGACGATAAGGTACCGGATCCGAATTCGATATCGCTAGCAAGC
TTATCGATGTCGACGTAGTTAACTAGCGTACGATCGACTGCCAGGCATCAAATAAAACGAAAGGCTCAGT
CGAAAGACTGGGCCTTTCGTTTTATGCCATCATGGCCGCGGTGATCAGCTAGAGGGGGCGCTGATTAGAA
AAACTCATCGAGCATCAAATGAAACTGCAATTTATTCATATCAGGATTATCAATACCATATTTTTGAAAA
AGCCGTTTCTGTAATGAAGGAGAAAACTCACCGAGGCAGTTCCATAGGATGGCAAGATCCTGGTATCGGT
CTGCGATTCCGACTCGTCCAACATCAATACAACCTATTAATTTCCCCTCGTCAAAAATAAGGTTATCAAG
TGAGAAATCACCATGAGTGACGACTGAATCCGGTGAGAATGGCAAAAGATTATGCATTTCTTTCCAGACT
TGTTCAACAGGCCAGCCATTACGCTCGTCATCAAAATCACTCGCATCAACCAAACCGTTATTCATTCGTG
ATTGCGCCTGAGCGAGACGAAATACGCGATCGCTGTTAAAAGGACAATTACAAACAGGAATCGAATGCAA
CCGGCGCAGGAACACTGCCAGCGCATCAACAATATTTTCACCTGAATCAGGATATTCTTCTAATACCTGG
AATGCTGTTTTCCCGGGGATCGCAGTGGTGAGTAACCATGCATCATCAGGAGTACGGATAAAATGCTTGA
TGGTCGGAAGAGGCATAAATTCCGTCAGCCAGTTTAGTCTGACCATCTCATCTGTAACATCATTGGCAAC
GCTACCTTTGCCATGTTTCAGAAACAACTCTGGCGCATGGGGCTTCCCATACAAGCGATAGATTGTCGCA
CCTGATTGCCCGACATTATCGCGAGCCCATTTATACCCATATAAATCAGCATCCATGTTGGAATTTAATC
GCGGCCTCGAGCAAGACGTTTCCCGTTGAATATGGCTCATAGCGGACCTCTATTCACAGGGTACGGGCCG
GCTTAATTCCGCACGGCCGGTCGCGACACGGCCTGTCCGCACCGCGGATCAGGCGTTGACGATGACGGGC
TGGTCGGCCACGTCGGGGAGTCAGGCAACTATGGATGAACGAAATAGACAGATCGCTGAGATAGGTGCCT
CACTGATTAAGCATTGGTAACTGTCAGACCAAGTTTACTCATATATACTTTAGATTGATTTAAAACTTCA
TTTTTAATTTAAAAGGATCTAGGTGAAGATCCTTTTTGATAATCTCATGCTCTAGTTCCATGAGCGTCAG
ACCCCGTAGAAAAGATCAAAGGATCTTCTTGAGATCCTTTTTTTCTGCGCGTAATCTGCTGCTTGCAAAC
AAAAAAACCACCGCTACCAGCGGTGGTTTGTTTGCCGGATCAAGAGCTACCAACTCTTTTTCCGAAGGTA
ACTGGCTTCAGCAGAGCGCAGATACCAAATACTGTCCTTCTAGTGTAGCCGTAGTTAGGCCACCACTTCA
AGAACTCTGTAGCACCGCCTACATACCTCGCTCTGCTAATCCTGTTACCAGTGGCTGCTGCCAGTGGCGA
TAAGTCGTGTCTTACCGGGTTGGACTCAAGACGATAGTTACCGGATAAGGCGCAGCGGTCGGGCTGAACG
GGGGGTTCGTGCACACAGCCCAGCTTGGAGCGAACGACCTACACCGAACTGAGATACCTACAGCGTGAGC
TATGAGAAAGCGCCACGCTTCCCGAGGGGAGAAAGGCGGACAGGTATCCGGTAAGCGGCAGGGTCGGAAC
AGGAGAGCGCACGAGGGAGCTTCCAGGGGGAAACGCCTGGTATCTTTATAGTCCTGTCGGGTTTCGCCAC
CTCTGACTTGAGCGTCGATTTTTGTGATGCTCGTCAGGGGGGCGGAGCCTATGGAAAAACGCCAGCAACG
CGGCCTTTTTACGGTTCCTGGCCTTTTGCTGGCCTTTTGCTCACATGTTCTTTCCTGCGTTATCCCCTGA
TTCTGTGGATAACCGTATTACCGCCTTTGAGTGAGCTGATACCGCTCGCCGCAGCCGAACGACCGAGCGC
AACGCGTGCGGCCGCACGCGTGAGCCCACCAGCTCCGTAAGTTCGGGCGCTGTGTGGCTCGTACCCGCGC
ATTCAGGCGGCAGGGGGTCTAACGGGTCTAAGGCGGCGTGTACGGCCGCCACAGCGGCTCTCAGCGGCCC
GGAAACGTCCTCGAAACGACGCATGTGTTCCTCCTGGTTGGTACAGGTGGTTGGGGGTGCTCGGCTGTCG
CTGGTGTTCCACCACCAGGGCTCGACGGGAGAGCGGGGGAGTGTGCAGTTGTGGGGTGGCCCCTCAGCGA
AATATCTGACTTGGAGCTCGTGTCGGACCATACACCGGTGATTAATCGTGGTCTACTACCAAGCGTGAGC
CACGTCGCCGACGAATTTGAGCAGCTCTGGCTGCCGTACTGGCCGCTGGCAAGCGACGATCTGCTCGAGG
GGATCTACCGCCAAAGCCGCGCGTCGGCCCTAGGCCGCCGGTACATCGAGGCGAACCCAACAGCGCTGGC
AAACCTGCTGGTCGTGGACGTAGACCATCCAGACGCAGCGCTCCGAGCGCTCAGCGCCCGGGGGTCCCAT
CCGCTGCCCAACGCGATCGTGGGCAATCGCGCCAACGGCCACGCACACGCAGTGTGGGCACTCAACGCCC
CTGTTCCACGCACCGAATACGCGCGGCGTAAGCCGCTCGCATACATGGCGGCGTGCGCCGAAGGCCTTCG
GCGCGCCGTCGATGGCGACCGCAGTTACTCAGGCCTCATGACCAAAAACCCCGGCCACATCGCCTGGGAA
ACGGAATGGCTCCACTCAGATCTCTACACACTCAGCCACATCGAGGCCGAGCTCGGCGCGAACATGCCAC
CGCCGCGCTGGCGTCAGCAGACCACGTACAAAGCGGCTCCGACGCCGCTAGGGCGGAATTGCGCACTGTT
CGATTCCGTCAGGTTGTGGGCCTATCGTCCCGCCCTCATGCGGATCTACCTGCCGACCCGGAACGTGGAC
GGACTCGGCCGCGCGATCTATGCCGAGTGCCACGCGCGAAACGCCGAATTTCCGTGCAACGACGTGTGTC
CCGGACCGCTACCGGACAGCGAGGTCCGCGCCATCGCCAACAGCATTTGGCGTTGGATCACAACCAAGTC
GCGCATTTGGGCGGACGGGATCGTGGTCTACGAGGCCACACTCAGTGCGCGCCAGTCGGCCATCTCGCGG
AAGGGCGCAGCAGCGCGCACGGCGGCGAGCACAGTTGCGCGGCGCGCAAAGTCCGCGTCAGCCATGCATG
GAGGCATTGCTATGAGCGACGGCTACAGCGACGGCTACAACCG
Features (pLannotate 1.2.2; 7 found; start..end, strand, type, name):
    636..1514    -  CDS            araC: L-arabinose regulatory protein; araC
   1541..1825    +  promoter       araBAD promoter: araBAD; promoter of the L-arabinose operon of E. coli; the araC regulatory gene is transcribed in the opposite direction (Guzman et al., 1995)
   1862..1880    +  CDS            9xHis (fragment): 9xHis affinity tag
   2009..2055    +  terminator     rrnB T1 terminator: transcription terminator T1 from the E. coli rrnB gene
   2095..2910    -  CDS            KanR: aminoglycoside phosphotransferase; aph(3')-Ia; confers resistance to kanamycin in bacteria or G418 (Geneticin®) in eukaryotes
   3019..3099    +  CDS            bla(M) (fragment): β-lactamase lacking the signal sequence; bla(M); allows cytosolic expression of β-lactamase
   3249..3837    +  rep_origin     ori: high-copy-number ColE1/pMB1/pBR322/pUC origin of replication
