[The description below was written by a language model from this plasmid's Addgene catalogue record and pLannotate feature annotations shown in this document.]
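Description:
pMyBADNT-kan is an empty bacterial expression backbone from the pMy vector series, intended for recombinant protein production in mycobacteria (the series was developed for Mycobacterium smegmatis). It derives from pMyNT-kan, whose acetamidase-inducible promoter was replaced by Gibson assembly with the E. coli arabinose-inducible system taken from a pBAD-type vector. In the annotated sequence, araC, which encodes the L-arabinose-responsive regulator, lies on the reverse strand and is divergently oriented from the araBAD promoter, the classic arrangement in which AraC represses the promoter without arabinose and activates it when the sugar is present. Directly downstream is a short histidine-tag coding segment. The annotation tool calls it a fragment of a 9xHis tag, which fits the N-terminal His6 listed in the catalogue. An rrnB T1 transcription terminator follows. A gene of interest cloned between tag and terminator would therefore be expressed as an N-terminally His-tagged fusion suitable for metal-affinity purification.

Selection is by kanamycin, through an aph(3')-Ia aminoglycoside phosphotransferase gene on the reverse strand, and propagation in E. coli relies on a ColE1/pMB1-type origin. The tool labels that origin high-copy, whereas the catalogue lists the plasmid as low copy. A short β-lactamase fragment is also detected and is probably a non-functional remnant of an earlier backbone. No mycobacterial replication origin is annotated, although roughly 1.4 kb after the E. coli origin carries no features. The record does not say how the plasmid is maintained in mycobacteria. The deposited sequence is 5,293 nt, while the 6,832 bp figure in the catalogue is given for the backbone. The record does not explain the difference.
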