Addgene plasmid #84691: pMyBADNT-kan
Purpose: (Empty Backbone) Protein expression in mycobacteria
Depositing lab: Matthias Wilmanns. Depositing organization: European Molecular Biology Laboratory (EMBL), Hamburg. Publication: The pMy vector series: A versatile cloning platform for the recombinant production of mycobacterial proteins in Mycobacterium smegmatis. Beckham KSH, Staack S, Wilmanns M, Parret AHA. Protein Sci. 2020 Oct 2. doi: 10.1002/pro.3962. PubMed 33006405.
Backbone
  Vector backbone: pMyNT-kan
  Backbone manufacturer: Wilmanns lab
  Backbone size (bp): 6832
  Modifications to backbone: The acetamidase-inducible promoter in pMyNT-kan was replaced by the E. coli arabinose-inducible promoter from pBADM11 vector using Gibson cloning. The pMyNT-kan backbone was amplified using the primers: 5’-caccaccaccaccaccacccgtcg and 5’-atttaaagatctggtaccgcggcc. The arabinose-inducible promoter from the pBAD vector was amplified using the primers: 5’-acaggttctcgccggccgacgggtggtggtggtggtggtgcatggttaattcctcctgttagc and 5’-gtggcatccgtggcgcggccgcggtaccagatctttaaatctagattatgac.
  Vector type: Bacterial Expression
  Promoter: AraC
  Tag / fusion protein: His6 (N terminal on backbone)
Growth in bacteria
  Bacterial resistance: Kanamycin, 50 μg/mL
  Growth temperature: 37°C
  Growth strain: DH5alpha
  Copy number: Low Copy
Gene/Insert
  Cloning method: Gibson Cloning
  Sequencing primers: 5′ CCTGACGCTTTTTATCGCAACTC; 3′ TTGATGACGAGCGTAATGGC
Terms and licenses: Academic/Nonprofit Terms; Industry Terms: Not Available to Industry
How to cite: pMyBADNT-kan was a gift from Matthias Wilmanns (Addgene plasmid # 84691 ; http://n2t.net/addgene:84691 ; RRID:Addgene_84691)
