>Addgene plasmid #84691 | pMyBADNT-kan | depositor partial sequence | sequence record 166430 | Sequencing result using 5'-CCTGACGCTTTTTATCGCAACTC-3'
CAGGAGGAATTAACCATGCACCACCACCACCACCACCCGTCGGCCGGCGAGAACCTGTACTTCCAGGGCG
CCATGGACGATAAGGTACCGGATCCGAATTCGATATCGCTAGCAAGCTTATCGATGTCGACGTAGTTAAC
TAGCGTACGATCGACTGCCAGGCATCAAATAAAACGAAAGGCTCAGTCGAAAGACTGGGCCTTTCGTTTT
ATGCCATCATGGCCGCGGTGATCAGCTAGAGGGGGCGCTGATTAGAAAAACTCATCGAGCATCAAATGAA
ACTGCAATTTATTCATATCAGGATTATCAATACCATATTTTTGAAAAAGCCGTTTCTGTAATGAAGGAGA
AAACTCACCGAGGCAGTTCCATAGGATGGCAAGATCCTGGTATCGGTCTGCGATTCCGACTCGTCCAACA
TCAATACAACCTATTAATTTCCCCTCGTCAAAAATAAGGTTATCAAGTGAGAAATCACCATGAGTGACGA
CTGAATCCGGTGAGAATGGCAAAAGATTATGCATTTCTTTCCAGACTTGTTCAACAGGCCAGCCATTACG
CTCGTCATCAAAATCACTCGCATCAACCAAACCGTTATTCATTCGTGATTGCGCCTGAGCGAGACGAAAT
ACGCGATCGCTGTTAAAAGGACAATTACAAACAGGAATCGAATGCAACCGGCGCAGGAACACTGCCAGCG
CATCAACAATATTTTCACCTGAATCAGGATATTCTTCTAATACCTGGAATGCTGTTTTCCCGGGGATCGC
AGTGGTGAGTAACCATGCATCATCAGGAGTACGGATAAAATGCTTGATGGTCGGAAGAGGCATAAATTCC
GTCAGCCAGTTTAGTCTGACCATCTCATCTGTAACATCATTGGCAACGCTACCTTTGCCATGTTTCAGAA
ACAACTCTGGCGCATGGGGCTTCCCATACAAGCGATAGATTGTC
