>Addgene plasmid #84691 | pMyBADNT-kan | depositor partial sequence | sequence record 166431 | Sequencing result using 5'-TTGATGACGAGCGTAATGG-3'
AGATGCATAATCTTTTGCCATTCTCACCGGATTCAGTCGTCACTCATGGTGATTTCTCACTTGATAACCT
TATTTTTGACGAGGGGAAATTAATAGGTTGTATTGATGTTGGACGAGTCGGAATCGCAGACCGATACCAG
GATCTTGCCATCCTATGGAACTGCCTCGGTGAGTTTTCTCCTTCATTACAGAAACGGCTTTTTCAAAAAT
ATGGTATTGATAATCCTGATATGAATAAATTGCAGTTTCATTTGATGCTCGATGAGTTTTTCTAATCAGC
GCCCCCTCTAGCTGATCACCGCGGCCATGATGGCATAAAACGAAAGGCCCAGTCTTTCGACTGAGCCTTT
CGTTTTATTTGATGCCTGGCAGTCGATCGTACGCTAGTTAACTACGTCGACATCGATAAGCTTGCTAGCG
ATATCGAATTCGGATCCGGTACCTTATCGTCCATGGCGCCCTGGAAGTACAGGTTCTCGCCGGCCGACGG
GTGGTGGTGGTGGTGGTGCATGGTTAATTCCTCCTGTTAGCCCAAAAAACGGGTATGGAGAAACAGTAGA
GAGTTGCGATAAAAAGCGTCAGGTAGGATCCGCTAATCTTATGGATAAAAATGCTATGGCATAGCAAAGT
GTGACGCCGTGCAAATAATCAATGTGGACTTTTCTGCCGTGATTATAGACACTTTTGTTACGCGTTTTTG
TCATGGCTTTGGTCCCGCTTTGTTACAGAATGCTTTTAATAAGCGGGGTTACCGGTTTGGTTAGCGAGAA
GAGCCAGTAAAAGACGCAGTGACGGCAATGTCTGATGCAATATGGACAATTGGTTTCTTCTCTGAATGGC
GGGAGTATGAAAAGTATGGCTGAAGCGCAAAATGATCCCCTGCTGCCGGGATACTCGTTTAATGCCCATC
TGGTGGCGGGTTTAACGCCGATTGAGGCCAACGGTTATCTCGATTTTTTTATCGACCGACCGCTGGGAAT
GAAAGG
