>Addgene plasmid #84691 | pMyBADNT-kan | addgene partial sequence | sequence record 170067 | Addgene NGS Result
CACCGCGGCCATGATGGCATAAAACGAAAGGCCCAGTCTTTCGACTGAGCCTTTCGTTTTATTTGATGCC
TGGCAGTCGATCGTACGCTAGTTAACTACGTCGACATCGATAAGCTTGCTAGCGATATCGAATTCGGATC
CGGTACCTTATCGTCCATGGCGCCCTGGAAGTACAGGTTCTCGCCGGCCGACGGGTGGTGGTGGTGGTGG
TGCATGGTTAATTCCTCCTGTTAGCCCAAAAAACGGGTATGGAGAAACAGTAGAGAGTTGCGATAAAAAG
CGTCAGGTAGGATCCGCTAATCTTATGGATAAAAATGCTATGGCATAGCAAAGTGTGACGCCGTGCAAAT
AATCAATGTGGACTTTTCTGCCGTGATTATAGACACTTTTGTTACGCGTTTTTGTCATGGCTTTGGTCCC
GCTTTGTTACAGAATGCTTTTAATAAGCGGGGTTACCGGTTTGGTTAGCGAGAAGAGCCAGTAAAAGACG
CAGTGACGGCAATGTCTGATGCAATATGGACAATTGGTTTCTTCTCTGAATGGCGGGAGTATGAAAAGTA
TGGCTGAAGCGCAAAATGATCCCCTGCTGCCGGGATACTCGTTTAATGCCCATCTGGTGGCGGGTTTAAC
GCCGATTGAGGCCAACGGTTATCTCGATTTTTTTATCGACCGACCGCTGGGAATGAAAGGTTATATTCTC
AATCTCACCATTCGCGGTCAGGGGGTGGTGAAAAATCAGGGACGAGAATTTGTTTGCCGACCGGGTGATA
TTTTGCTGTTCCCGCCAGGAGAGATTCATCACTACGGTCGTCATCCGGAGGCTCGCGAATGGTATCACCA
GTGGGTTTACTTTCGTCCGCGCGCCTACTGGCATGAATGGCTTAACTGGCCGTCAATATTTGCCAATACG
GGGTTCTTTCGCCCGGATGAAGCGCACCAGCCGCATTTCAGCGACCTGTTTGGGCAAATCATTAACGCCG
GGCAAGGGGAAGGGCGCTATTCGGAGCTGCTGGCGATAAATCTGCTTGAGCAATTGTTACTGCGGCGCAT
GGAAGCGATTAACGAGTCGCTCCATCCACCGATGGATAATCGGGTACGCGAGGCTTGTCAGTACATCAGC
GATCACCTGGCAGACAGCAATTTTGATATCGCCAGCGTCGCACAGCATGTTTGCTTGTCGCCGTCGCGTC
TGTCACATCTTTTCCGCCAGCAGTTAGGGATTAGCGTCTTAAGCTGGCGCGAGGACCAACGTATCAGCCA
GGCGAAGCTGCTTTTGAGCACCACCCGGATGCCTATCGCCACCGTCGGTCGCAATGTTGGTTTTGACGAT
CAACTCTATTTCTCGCGGGTATTTAAAAAATGCACCGGGGCCAGCCCGAGCGAGTTCCGTGCCGGTTGTG
AAGAAAAAGTGAATGATGTAGCCGTCAAGTTGTCATAATCTAGATTTAAAGATCTGGTACCGCGGCCGCG
CCACGGATGCCACCACAGGCACTACAACGGAGTTCGCCACGTACATCACCACAACCACCGATTCTGGCGG
TGAGCTCCCCGATATTCAGCGGAAATGGCTTGGTATCGACCAAGATTCGTAGAACCCCGTCTCGTCTGGC
TGGTATTCAAAACGGGCGCAACGAAACACGCAACGAGACAGGCATGGCCCAAACCAGAAAACTAGCGTCT
ACCAGGACTTTTACCTGTCCGACCCGTTGCAACGGAACCCCCCACGGAACCCCCGCGACACCCGCTCCCC
AATTGCGTTAGAACAGCGGTGGATTGTCGGCTTCGTTGTGGGCCTTTTGAGCCGCTTCCTGTTCTGCCGC
ACGCTCTTTCCTCGCCCGATAGCCGAGTCGCTTAACGGTGTCCAGATGCAGCCCGAAATGTTTGGCCGTT
TGCGGCCAAGAGTGGCCCTCGTCGTCGTGATAGGCGCGGATGCGTTCGCGGCGTGCAGCCTGCTCGGCGA
GCCACTCGCTGCGTTCCTGCGCCACGAGCCGGACGACGTGGCGTTCGGATAGTCCGGTGATTCGAGCGCC
TTCGGCGGCGGTCACGCGCCGCTTTTTGCGGACAGTCGGCTGCCGGTTGTAGCCGTCGCTGTAGCCGTCG
CTCATAGCAATGCCTCCATGCATGGCTGACGCGGACTTTGCGCGCCGCGCAACTGTGCTCGCCGCCGTGC
GCGCTGCTGCGCCCTTCCGCGAGATGGCCGACTGGCGCGCACTGAGTGTGGCCTCGTAGACCACGATCCC
GTCCGCCCAAATGCGCGACTTGGTTGTGATCCAACGCCAAATGCTGTTGGCGATGGCGCGGACCTCGCTG
TCCGGTAGCGGTCCGGGACACACGTCGTTGCACGGAAATTCGGCGTTTCGCGCGTGGCACTCGGCATAGA
TCGCGCGGCCGAGTCCGTCCACGTTCCGGGTCGGCAGGTAGATCCGCATGAGGGCGGGACGATAGGCCCA
CAACCTGACGGAATCGAACAGTGCGCAATTCCGCCCTAGCGGCGTCGGAGCCGCTTTGTACGTGGTCTGC
TGACGCCAGCGCGGCGGTGGCATGTTCGCGCCGAGCTCGGCCTCGATGTGGCTGAGTGTGTAGAGATCTG
AGTGGAGCCATTCCGTTTCCCAGGCGATGTGGCCGGGGTTTTTGGTCATGAGGCCTGAGTAACTGCGGTC
GCCATCGACGGCGCGCCGAAGGCCTTCGGCGCACGCCGCCATGTATGCGAGCGGCTTACGCCGCGCGTAT
TCGGTGCGTGGAACAGGGGCGTTGAGTGCCCACACTGCGTGTGCGTGGCCGTTGGCGCGATTGCCCACGA
TCGCGTTGGGCAGCGGATGGGACCCCCGGGCGCTGAGCGCTCGGAGCGCTGCGTCTGGATGGTCTACGTC
CACGACCAGCAGGTTTGCCAGCGCTGTTGGGTTCGCCTCGATGTACCGGCGGCCTAGGGCCGACGCGCGG
CTTTGGCGGTAGATCCCCTCGAGCAGATCGTCGCTTGCCAGCGGCCAGTACGGCAGCCAGAGCTGCTCAA
ATTCGTCGGCGACGTGGCTCACGCTTGGTAGTAGACCACGATTAATCACCGGTGTATGGTCCGACACGAG
CTCCAAGTCAGATATTTCGCTGAGGGGCCACCCCACAACTGCACACTCCCCCGCTCTCCCGTCGAGCCCT
GGTGGTGGAACACCAGCGACAGCCGAGCACCCCCAACCACCTGTACCAACCAGGAGGAACACATGCGTCG
TTTCGAGGACGTTTCCGGGCCGCTGAGAGCCGCTGTGGCGGCCGTACACGCCGCCTTAGACCCGTTAGAC
CCCCTGCCGCCTGAATGCGCGGGTACGAGCCACACAGCGCCCGAACTTACGGAGCTGGTGGGCTCACGCG
TGCGGCCGCACGCGTTGCGCTCGGTCGTTCGGCTGCGGCGAGCGGTATCAGCTCACTCAAAGGCGGTAAT
ACGGTTATCCACAGAATCAGGGGATAACGCAGGAAAGAACATGTGAGCAAAAGGCCAGCAAAAGGCCAGG
AACCGTAAAAAGGCCGCGTTGCTGGCGTTTTTCCATAGGCTCCGCCCCCCTGACGAGCATCACAAAAATC
GACGCTCAAGTCAGAGGTGGCGAAACCCGACAGGACTATAAAGATACCAGGCGTTTCCCCCTGGAAGCTC
CCTCGTGCGCTCTCCTGTTCCGACCCTGCCGCTTACCGGATACCTGTCCGCCTTTCTCCCCTCGGGAAGC
GTGGCGCTTTCTCATAGCTCACGCTGTAGGTATCTCAGTTCGGTGTAGGTCGTTCGCTCCAAGCTGGGCT
GTGTGCACGAACCCCCCGTTCAGCCCGACCGCTGCGCCTTATCCGGTAACTATCGTCTTGAGTCCAACCC
GGTAAGACACGACTTATCGCCACTGGCAGCAGCCACTGGTAACAGGATTAGCAGAGCGAGGTATGTAGGC
GGTGCTACAGAGTTCTTGAAGTGGTGGCCTAACTACGGCTACACTAGAAGGACAGTATTTGGTATCTGCG
CTCTGCTGAAGCCAGTTACCTTCGGAAAAAGAGTTGGTAGCTCTTGATCCGGCAAACAAACCACCGCTGG
TAGCGGTGGTTTTTTTGTTTGCAAGCAGCAGATTACGCGCAGAAAAAAAGGATCTCAAGAAGATCCTTTG
ATCTTTTCTACGGGGTCTGACGCTCATGGAACTAGAGCATGAGATTATCAAAAAGGATCTTCACCTAGAT
CCTTTTAAATTAAAAATGAAGTTTTAAATCAATCTAAAGTATATATGAGTAAACTTGGTCTGACAGTTAC
CAATGCTTAATCAGTGAGGCACCTATCTCAGCGATCTGTCTATTTCGTTCATCCATAGTTGCCTGACTCC
CCGACGTGGCCGACCAGCCCGTCATCGTCAACGCCTGATCCGCGGTGCGGACAGGCCGTGTCGCGACCGG
CCGTGCGGAATTAAGCCGGCCCGTACCCTGTGAATAGAGGTCCGCTCAACAAAGCGACGTTGTGTCTCAA
AATCTCTGATGTTACATTGCACAAGATAAAAATATATCATCATGAACAATAAAACTGTCTGCTTACATAA
ACAGTAATACAAGGGGTGTT
